Addgene plasmid #52310: psbA2-Ptrc-T7-g10-PHLS (e)
Purpose: Replaces the psbA2 gene in Synechocystis with the Ptrc promoter-T7-g10-PHLS gene
Depositing lab: Anastasios Melis. Depositing organization: University of California, Berkeley. Publication: Regulation of beta-phellandrene synthase gene expression, recombinant protein accumulation, and monoterpene hydrocarbons production in Synechocystis transformants. Formighieri C, Melis A. Planta. 2014 Aug;240(2):309-24. doi: 10.1007/s00425-014-2080-8. Epub 2014 May 20. PubMed 24838596.
Backbone
  Vector backbone: pBluescript KS+
  Backbone manufacturer: Stratagene
  Backbone size w/o insert (bp): 2873
  Total vector size (bp): 6324
  Vector type: Bacterial Expression, Synthetic Biology
  Selectable markers: Chloramphenicol
Growth in bacteria
  Bacterial resistance: Ampicillin, 100 μg/mL
  Growth temperature: 37°C
  Growth strain: DH5alpha
  Copy number: High Copy
Gene/Insert 1
  Gene/Insert name: beta-phellandrene synthase (alt name: PHLS)
  Species: Lavandula angustifolia
  Insert size (bp): 1623
  GenBank ID: HQ404305
  Promoter: Ptrc-T7
  Cloning method: Restriction Enzyme; 5′ cloning site NdeI (not destroyed); 3′ cloning site BglII (not destroyed)
  Sequencing primers: 5′ TGGAtatttgctgggggtta; 3′ tcaCTCATAGCGCTCAATCA
Gene/Insert 2
  Gene/Insert name: Chloramphenicol resistance (alt name: cmR)
  Insert size (bp): 660
  Cloning method: Restriction Enzyme; 5′ cloning site BglII (not destroyed); 3′ cloning site BamHI (not destroyed)
  Sequencing primers: 5′ AGATCTGCGGCCGCgttgat; 3′ AGCTCGATCGCCTTGGCAAA
Terms and licenses: Academic/Nonprofit Terms; Industry Terms: Not Available to Industry
How to cite: psbA2-Ptrc-T7-g10-PHLS (e) was a gift from Anastasios Melis (Addgene plasmid # 52310 ; http://n2t.net/addgene:52310 ; RRID:Addgene_52310)
