[The description below was written by a language model from this plasmid's Addgene catalogue record and pLannotate feature annotations shown in this document.]
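Description:
psbA2-Ptrc-T7-g10-PHLS (e) is a 6,324 bp integration plasmid built on pBluescript KS+ for replacing the psbA2 gene of the cyanobacterium Synechocystis with a monoterpene synthase expression cassette. In E. coli it is maintained as a high-copy plasmid through the ColE1/pUC-type origin and selected with ampicillin via the β-lactamase gene. The backbone also retains the f1 phage origin, remnants of lacZα and the multiple cloning site, the lac promoter/operator region, and the flanking T7 and T3 phage promoters typical of pBluescript.

The payload is the β-phellandrene synthase (PHLS) coding sequence from Lavandula angustifolia, about 1.6 kb, cloned between NdeI and BglII sites. The automated annotation labels this open reading frame as a fragment of a Salvia officinalis cineole synthase, which presumably reflects similarity among plant terpene synthases rather than a different insert. Expression is driven by the strong hybrid trc promoter with an adjacent lac operator, followed by the efficient ribosome binding site from bacteriophage T7 gene 10, which is intended to boost translation initiation. Immediately downstream, between BglII and BamHI, sits a chloramphenicol acetyltransferase gene with its own cat promoter, providing the marker for selecting Synechocystis transformants.

The cassette is presumably flanked by Synechocystis genomic sequences that direct homologous recombination at the psbA2 locus. The feature table identifies only a downstream fragment matching the Synechocystis speA2 gene, while the unannotated region upstream of the trc promoter is not characterised. The construct was used to study how promoter and translation elements affect PHLS protein accumulation and β-phellandrene production in cyanobacterial transformants.
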