Features (pLannotate 1.2.2; 19 found; start..end, strand, type, name):
     33..461     -  rep_origin     f1 ori (sequence partly withheld): f1 bacteriophage origin of replication; arrow indicates direction of (+) strand synthesis
    466..623     -  CDS            lacZα (fragment): LacZα fragment of β-galactosidase; lacZ fragment
    626..644     +  promoter       T7 promoter: promoter for bacteriophage T7 RNA polymerase
    653..675     -  misc_feature   MCS (fragment): pBluescript multiple cloning site
   1091..1120    +  promoter       trc promoter: strong E. coli promoter; hybrid between the trp and lac UV5 promoters
   1129..1145    +  protein_bind   lac operator: The lac repressor binds to the lac operator to inhibit transcription in E. coli. This inhibition can be relieved by adding lactose or isopropyl-β-D-thiogalactopyranoside (IPTG). lac repressor encoded by lacI
   1153..1170    +  RBS            RBS (fragment): efficient ribosome binding site from bacteriophage T7 gene 10 (Olins and Rangwala, 1989)
   1193..2809    +  CDS            SCS_SALOF (fragment): Experimental evidence at protein level: Swiss-Prot protein existence level 1. Catalyzes the formation of 1,8-cineole from geranyl diphosphate. The enzyme also produces significant amounts of (+)- and (-)-alpha-pinene, (+)- and (-)-beta-pinene, myrcene and (+)-sabinene. From Salvia officinalis (Sage).
   2829..2931    +  promoter       cat promoter: promoter of the E. coli cat gene encoding chloramphenicol acetyltransferase
   2932..3591    +  CDS            CmR: chloramphenicol acetyltransferase; cat; confers resistance to chloramphenicol
   3812..4120    +  CDS            speA2 (fragment): SPEA2_SYNY3 - Also known as speA. Protein inferred from homology: Swiss-Prot protein existence level 3. Catalyzes the biosynthesis of agmatine from arginine. From Synechocystis sp. (strain PCC 6803 / Kazusa).
   4139..4157    -  promoter       T3 promoter: promoter for bacteriophage T3 RNA polymerase
   4202..4218    -  protein_bind   lac operator: The lac repressor binds to the lac operator to inhibit transcription in E. coli. This inhibition can be relieved by adding lactose or isopropyl-β-D-thiogalactopyranoside (IPTG). lac repressor encoded by lacI
   4226..4256    -  promoter       lac promoter: promoter for the E. coli lac operon
   4271..4292    -  protein_bind   CAP binding site: CAP binding activates transcription in the presence of cAMP. E. coli catabolite activator protein
   4305..4397    -  CDS            lacI (fragment): lac repressor; lacI; The lac repressor binds to the lac operator to inhibit transcription in E. coli. This inhibition can be relieved by adding lactose or isopropyl-β-D-thiogalactopyranoside (IPTG).
   4580..5168    -  rep_origin     ori: high-copy-number ColE1/pMB1/pBR322/pUC origin of replication
   5339..6199    -  CDS            AmpR: β-lactamase; bla; confers resistance to ampicillin, carbenicillin, and related antibiotics
   6200..6304    -  promoter       AmpR promoter: bla
>Addgene plasmid #52310 | psbA2-Ptrc-T7-g10-PHLS (e) | depositor full sequence | sequence record 80935 | psbA2-Ptrc-T7-g10-PHLS (e) sequence 6324 bps
CACCTAAATTGTAAGCGTTAATATTTTGTTAAAATTCGCGTTAAATTTTTGTTAAATCAGCTCATTTTTT
AACCAATAGGCCGAAATCGGCAAAATCCCTTATAAATCAAAAGAATAGACCGAGATAGGGT
[37 nt withheld, positions 132-168]
AAAGAACGTGGACTCCAACGTCAAAGG
[49 nt withheld, positions 196-244]
T
[91 nt withheld, positions 246-336]
G
[124 nt withheld, positions 338-461]
CCCATTCGCCATTCAGGCTGCGCAACTGTTGGGAAGGGCGATCGGTGCGGGCCTCTTCGCTATTACGCCA
GCTGGCGAAAGGGGGATGTGCTGCAAGGCGATTAAGTTGGGTAACGCCAGGGTTTTCCCAGTCACGACGT
TGTAAAACGACGGCCAGTGAATTGTAATACGACTCACTATAGGGCGAATTGGGTACCGGGCCCCCCCTCG
AGGTGGATATTTGCTGGGGGTTAATGAAACATTGTGGCGGAACCCAGGGACAATGTGACCAAAAAATTCA
GGGATATCAATAAGTATTAGGTATATGGATCATAATTGTATGCCCGACTATTGCTTAAACTGACTGACCA
CTGACCTTAAGAGTAATGGCGTGCAAGGCCCAGTGATCAATTTCATTATTTTTCATTATTTCATCTCCAT
TGTCCCTGAAAATCAGTTGTGTCGCCCCTCTACACAGCCCAGAACTATGGTAAAGGCGCACGAAAAACCG
CCAGGTAAACTCTTCTCAACCCCCAAAACGCCCTCTGTTTACCCATGGAAAAAACGACAATTACAAGAAA
GTAAAACTTATGTCATCTATAAGCTTCGTGTATATTAACTTCCTGTTACAAAGATTCTGAAATGAGCTGT
TGACAATTAATCATCCGGCTCGTATAATGTGTGGAAATTGTGAGCGGATAACAATTTCATGTTAACTTTA
AGAAGGAGATATAGTTATGGCTAGCCATATGTGTAGTTTGCAAGTTTCTGATCCTATTCCTACCGGACGC
CGTTCCGGTGGTTATCCCCCGGCCTTATGGGATTTCGATACTATTCAATCCCTGAATACCGAATATAAGG
GCGAACGTCACATGCGTCGGGAAGAAGACTTAATTGGTCAAGTTCGGGAAATGTTGGTGCACGAAGTAGA
AGATCCCACTCCCCAGTTGGAATTCATTGACGATCTGCATAAATTGGGCATTTCCTGCCATTTTGAAAAC
GAGATTCTGCAAATTCTCAAATCCATTTATCTCAACCAAAACTATAAACGGGACCTCTATTCTACCAGTT
TAGCCTTCCGTCTCTTGCGTCAATACGGGTTTATCTTGCCGCAGGAAGTTTTTGACTGCTTTAAAAACGA
AGAAGGTACGGATTTTAAACCCAGCTTCGGCCGGGATATTAAGGGTCTGTTACAGTTGTACGAAGCCTCC
TTTTTGTCCCGGAAGGGGGAAGAAACTTTACAACTCGCCCGCGAATTTGCTACCAAAATCTTGCAAAAGG
AAGTCGATGAACGGGAATTTGCTACTAAAATGGAATTTCCCAGTCACTGGACCGTACAAATGCCTAACGC
TCGGCCTTTTATCGATGCCTATCGTCGGCGTCCCGACATGAACCCCGTGGTTCTGGAACTCGCCATTCTC
GATACCAATATCGTGCAAGCTCAGTTTCAAGAAGAATTGAAGGAGACCTCCCGTTGGTGGGAAAGCACGG
GGATTGTTCAAGAACTGCCGTTTGTTCGGGACCGGATTGTGGAAGGTTATTTTTGGACCATTGGTGTTAC
TCAACGCCGTGAACACGGTTACGAACGTATTATGACGGCCAAAGTCATCGCTTTGGTGACCTGTTTGGAT
GATATTTATGACGTATATGGCACTATTGAAGAATTGCAACTCTTCACCTCTACGATTCAGCGTTGGGATT
TGGAGTCTATGAAGCAGTTACCGACTTATATGCAGGTAAGCTTCCTGGCCTTGCACAATTTTGTAACCGA
AGTGGCCTATGATACGCTGAAGAAAAAGGGCTACAACTCTACCCCCTATTTGCGGAAGACTTGGGTGGAT
TTGGTCGAAAGTTACATTAAGGAAGCCACTTGGTACTATAATGGGTACAAACCCTCTATGCAGGAATACC
TCAACAACGCCTGGATCTCTGTGGGCAGCATGGCTATTTTGAATCATTTGTTTTTTCGCTTTACTAATGA
ACGCATGCATAAGTACCGGGACATGAATCGTGTATCCTCTAATATTGTGCGGTTAGCCGACGATATGGGA
ACCTCTTTGGCCGAAGTTGAACGCGGTGACGTGCCCAAAGCTATCCAATGTTACATGAATGAAACGAACG
CCTCTGAGGAGGAGGCCCGCGAATATGTGCGGCGCGTTATCCAGGAAGAATGGGAAAAACTGAACACTGA
ACTGATGCGCGACGACGACGATGACGATGATTTCACCTTAAGTAAATACTACTGCGAAGTCGTTGCTAAC
CTGACCCGGATGGCTCAGTTCATTTACCAAGATGGTTCCGATGGGTTTGGGATGAAAGATTCCAAAGTAA
ATCGTTTACTGAAAGAAACGCTGATTGAGCGCTATGAGTGAAGATCTGCGGCCGCGTTGATCGGCACGTA
AGAGGTTCCAACTTTCACCATAATGAAATAAGATCACTACCGGGCGTATTTTTTGAGTTATCGAGATTTT
CAGGAGCTAAGGAAGCTAAAATGGAGAAAAAAATCACTGGATATACCACCGTTGATATATCCCAATGGCA
TCGTAAAGAACATTTTGAGGCATTTCAGTCAGTTGCTCAATGTACCTATAACCAGACCGTTCAGCTGGAT
ATTACGGCCTTTTTAAAGACCGTAAAGAAAAATAAGCACAAGTTTTATCCGGCCTTTATTCACATTCTTG
CCCGCCTGATGAATGCTCATCCGGAATTCCGTATGGCAATGAAAGACGGTGAGCTGGTGATATGGGATAG
TGTTCACCCTTGTTACACCGTTTTCCATGAGCAAACTGAAACGTTTTCATCGCTCTGGAGTGAATACCAC
GACGATTTCCGGCAGTTTCTACACATATATTCGCAAGATGTGGCGTGTTACGGTGAAAACCTGGCCTATT
TCCCTAAAGGGTTTATTGAGAATATGTTTTTCGTCTCAGCCAATCCCTGGGTGAGTTTCACCAGTTTTGA
TTTAAACGTGGCCAATATGGACAACTTCTTCGCCCCCGTTTTCACCATGGGCAAATATTATACGCAAGGC
GACAAGGTGCTGATGCCGCTGGCGATTCAGGTTCATCATGCCGTTTGTGATGGCTTCCATGTCGGCAGAA
TGCTTAATGAATTACAACAGTACTGCGATGAGTGGCAGGGCGGGGCGTAATTTTTTTAAGGCAGTTATTG
GTGCCCTTAAACGCCTGGGGATCCTTGGTGTAATGCCAACTGAATAATCTGCAAATTGCACTCTCCTTCA
ATGGGGGGTGCTTTTTGCTTGACTGAGTAATCTTCTGATTGCTGATCTTGATTGCCATCGATCGCCGGGG
AGTCCGGGGCAGTTACCATTAGAGAGTCTAGAGAATTAATCCATCTTCGATAGAGGAATTATGGGGGAAG
AACCTGTGCCGGCGGATAAAGCATTAGGCAAGAAATTCAAGAAAAAAAATGCCTCCTGGAGCATTGAAGA
AAGCGAAGCTCTGTACCGGGTTGAGGCCTGGGGGGCACCTTATTTTGCCATTAATGCCGCTGGTAACATA
ACCGTCTCTCCCAACGGCGATCGGGGCGGTTCGTTAGATTTGTTGGAACTGGTGGAAGCCCTGCGGCAAA
GAAAGCTCGGCTTACCCCTATTAATTCGTTTTTCCGATATTTTGGCCGATCGCCTAGAGCGATTGAATAG
TTGTTTTGCCAAGGCGATCGAGCTCCAGCTTTTGTTCCCTTTAGTGAGGGTTAATTTCGAGCTTGGCGTA
ATCATGGTCATAGCTGTTTCCTGTGTGAAATTGTTATCCGCTCACAATTCCACACAACATACGAGCCGGA
AGCATAAAGTGTAAAGCCTGGGGTGCCTAATGAGTGAGCTAACTCACATTAATTGCGTTGCGCTCACTGC
CCGCTTTCCAGTCGGGAAACCTGTCGTGCCAGCTGCATTAATGAATCGGCCAACGCGCGGGGAGAGGCGG
TTTGCGTATTGGGCGCTCTTCCGCTTCCTCGCTCACTGACTCGCTGCGCTCGGTCGTTCGGCTGCGGCGA
GCGGTATCAGCTCACTCAAAGGCGGTAATACGGTTATCCACAGAATCAGGGGATAACGCAGGAAAGAACA
TGTGAGCAAAAGGCCAGCAAAAGGCCAGGAACCGTAAAAAGGCCGCGTTGCTGGCGTTTTTCCATAGGCT
CCGCCCCCCTGACGAGCATCACAAAAATCGACGCTCAAGTCAGAGGTGGCGAAACCCGACAGGACTATAA
AGATACCAGGCGTTTCCCCCTGGAAGCTCCCTCGTGCGCTCTCCTGTTCCGACCCTGCCGCTTACCGGAT
ACCTGTCCGCCTTTCTCCCTTCGGGAAGCGTGGCGCTTTCTCATAGCTCACGCTGTAGGTATCTCAGTTC
GGTGTAGGTCGTTCGCTCCAAGCTGGGCTGTGTGCACGAACCCCCCGTTCAGCCCGACCGCTGCGCCTTA
TCCGGTAACTATCGTCTTGAGTCCAACCCGGTAAGACACGACTTATCGCCACTGGCAGCAGCCACTGGTA
ACAGGATTAGCAGAGCGAGGTATGTAGGCGGTGCTACAGAGTTCTTGAAGTGGTGGCCTAACTACGGCTA
CACTAGAAGGACAGTATTTGGTATCTGCGCTCTGCTGAAGCCAGTTACCTTCGGAAAAAGAGTTGGTAGC
TCTTGATCCGGCAAACAAACCACCGCTGGTAGCGGTGGTTTTTTTGTTTGCAAGCAGCAGATTACGCGCA
GAAAAAAAGGATCTCAAGAAGATCCTTTGATCTTTTCTACGGGGTCTGACGCTCAGTGGAACGAAAACTC
ACGTTAAGGGATTTTGGTCATGAGATTATCAAAAAGGATCTTCACCTAGATCCTTTTAAATTAAAAATGA
AGTTTTAAATCAATCTAAAGTATATATGAGTAAACTTGGTCTGACAGTTACCAATGCTTAATCAGTGAGG
CACCTATCTCAGCGATCTGTCTATTTCGTTCATCCATAGTTGCCTGACTCCCCGTCGTGTAGATAACTAC
GATACGGGAGGGCTTACCATCTGGCCCCAGTGCTGCAATGATACCGCGAGACCCACGCTCACCGGCTCCA
GATTTATCAGCAATAAACCAGCCAGCCGGAAGGGCCGAGCGCAGAAGTGGTCCTGCAACTTTATCCGCCT
CCATCCAGTCTATTAATTGTTGCCGGGAAGCTAGAGTAAGTAGTTCGCCAGTTAATAGTTTGCGCAACGT
TGTTGCCATTGCTACAGGCATCGTGGTGTCACGCTCGTCGTTTGGTATGGCTTCATTCAGCTCCGGTTCC
CAACGATCAAGGCGAGTTACATGATCCCCCATGTTGTGCAAAAAAGCGGTTAGCTCCTTCGGTCCTCCGA
TCGTTGTCAGAAGTAAGTTGGCCGCAGTGTTATCACTCATGGTTATGGCAGCACTGCATAATTCTCTTAC
TGTCATGCCATCCGTAAGATGCTTTTCTGTGACTGGTGAGTACTCAACCAAGTCATTCTGAGAATAGTGT
ATGCGGCGACCGAGTTGCTCTTGCCCGGCGTCAATACGGGATAATACCGCGCCACATAGCAGAACTTTAA
AAGTGCTCATCATTGGAAAACGTTCTTCGGGGCGAAAACTCTCAAGGATCTTACCGCTGTTGAGATCCAG
TTCGATGTAACCCACTCGTGCACCCAACTGATCTTCAGCATCTTTTACTTTCACCAGCGTTTCTGGGTGA
GCAAAAACAGGAAGGCAAAATGCCGCAAAAAAGGGAATAAGGGCGACACGGAAATGTTGAATACTCATAC
TCTTCCTTTTTCAATATTATTGAAGCATTTATCAGGGTTATTGTCTCATGAGCGGATACATATTTGAATG
TATTTAGAAAAATAAACAAATAGGGGTTCCGCGCACATTTCCCCGAAAAGTGC
