>Addgene plasmid #52310 | psbA2-Ptrc-T7-g10-PHLS (e) | addgene partial sequence | sequence record 82692 | CAT-R 5'-GCAACTGACTGAAATGCCTC-3'
CTTATTTCATTATGGTGAAAGTTGGAACCTCTTACGTGCCGATCAACGCGGCCGCAGATCTTCACTCATA
GCGCTCAATCAGCGTTTCTTTCAGTAAACGATTTACTTTGGAATCTTTCATCCCAAACCCATCGGAACCA
TCTTGGTAAATGAACTGAGCCATCCGGGTCAGGTTAGCAACGACTTCGCAGTAGTATTTACTTAAGGTGA
AATCATCGTCATCGTCGTCGTCGCGCATCAGTTCAGTGTTCAGTTTTTCCCATTCTTCCTGGATAACGCG
CCGCACATATTCGCGGGCCTCCTCCTCAGAGGCGTTCGTTTCATTCATGTAACATTGGATAGCTTTGGGC
ACGTCACCGCGTTCAACTTCGGCCAAAGAGGTTCCCATATCGTCGGCTAACCGCACAATATTAGAGGATA
CACGATTCATGTCCCGGTACTTATGCATGCGTTCATTAGTAAAGCGAAAAAACAAATGATTCAAAATAGC
CATGCTGCCCACAGAGATCCAGGCGTTGTTGAGGTATTCCTGCATAGAGGGTTTGTACCCATTATAGTAC
CAAGTGGCTTCCTTAATGTAACTTTCGACC
