>Addgene plasmid #52310 | psbA2-Ptrc-T7-g10-PHLS (e) | addgene partial sequence | sequence record 89578 | A2_us 5'-TGGAtatttgctgggggtta-3'
TTCAGGGATATCAATAAGTATTAGGTATATGGATCATAATTGTATGCCCGACTATTGCTTAAACTGACTG
ACCACTGACCTTAAGAGTAATGGCGTGCAAGGCCCAGTGATCAATTTCATTATTTTTCATTATTTCATCT
CCATTGTCCCTGAAAATCAGTTGTGTCGCCCCTCTACACAGCCCAGAACTATGGTAAAGGCGCACGAAAA
ACCGCCAGGTAAACTCTTCTCAACCCCCAAAACGCCCTCTGTTTACCCATGGAAAAAACGACAATTACAA
GAAAGTAAAACTTATGTCATCTATAAGCTTCGTGTATATTAACTTCCTGTTACAAAGATTCTGAAATGAG
CTGTTGACAATTAATCATCCGGCTCGTATAATGTGTGGAAATTGTGAGCGGATAACAATTTCATGTTAAC
TTTAAGAAGGAGATATAGTTATGGCTAGCCATATGTGTAGTTTGCAAGTTTCTGATCCTATTCCTACCGG
ACGCCGTTCCGGTGGTTATCCCCCGGCCTTATGGGATTTCGATACTATTCAATCCCTGAATACCGAATAT
AAGGGCGAACGTCACATGCGTCGGGAAGAAGACTTAATTGGTCAAGTTCGGGAAATGTTGGTGCACGAAG
TAGAAGATCCCACTCCCCAGTTGGAATTCATTGACGATCTGCATAAATTGGGCATTTCCTGCCATTTTGA
AAACGAGATTCTGCAAATTCTCAAATCCATTTATCTCAACCAAAACTATAAACGGGACCTCTATTCTACC
AGTTTAGCCTTCCGTCTCTTGCGTCAATACGGGTTTATCT
